Addgene plasmid #182385: ttHsCas12a
Purpose: Gives high editing efficiency in barley.
Depositing lab: Wendy Harwood. Depositing organization: John Innes Centre. Publication: Highly efficient genome editing in barley using novel LbCas12a variants and impact of sgRNA architecture. Lawrenson T, Hinchliffe A, Forner M, Harwood W. bioRxiv 2022.04.28.489853 10.1101/2022.04.28.489853.
Backbone
  Vector backbone: GoldenGate level 0
  Backbone size w/o insert (bp): 2240
  Total vector size (bp): 5983
  Vector type: CRISPR ; Coding sequence only
Growth in bacteria
  Bacterial resistance: Spectinomycin, 50 μg/mL
  Growth temperature: 37°C
  Growth strain: DH5alpha
  Copy number: High Copy
Gene/Insert
  Gene/Insert name: ttHsCas12a
  Species: H. sapiens (human); Lachnospiraceae bacterium
  Insert size (bp): 3732
  Mutation: D156R
  Promoter: None
  Cloning method: Restriction Enzyme; 5′ cloning site BsaI (not destroyed); 3′ cloning site BsaI (not destroyed)
  Sequencing primers: 5′ TCACATGTTCTTTCCTGCG; 3′ GTCTCATGAGCGGATACATATTTGAATG
Terms and licenses: Academic/Nonprofit Terms; Industry Terms: Not Available to Industry
Depositor comments: Please visit https://www.biorxiv.org/content/10.1101/2022.04.28.489853v1 for bioRxiv preprint.
How to cite: ttHsCas12a was a gift from Wendy Harwood (Addgene plasmid # 182385 ; http://n2t.net/addgene:182385 ; RRID:Addgene_182385)
