[The description below was written by a language model from this plasmid's Addgene catalogue record and pLannotate feature annotations shown in this document.]
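Description:
ttHsCas12a is a Golden Gate level 0 module of about 6 kb that carries a coding sequence only, with no promoter or terminator of its own. It is intended as a building block to be released with BsaI, whose sites flank the insert on both sides and are retained, and assembled into higher-level transcription units for plant genome editing. The small backbone (roughly 2.2 kb) replicates in E. coli at high copy from a ColE1/pUC-type origin and is selected with spectinomycin through the aadA aminoglycoside adenylyltransferase gene, which lies downstream of an annotated AmpR (bla) promoter. The short integrase, gentamicin acetyltransferase and lacI fragments picked up by the annotation appear to be non-functional remnants around the resistance cassette and cloning site rather than working parts.

The roughly 3.7 kb insert encodes Cas12a (Cpf1) from Lachnospiraceae bacterium ND2006, an RNA-guided class 2 CRISPR nuclease, carrying the D156R substitution. The listing of human alongside the bacterial species, together with the "Hs" in the name, suggests a human codon-optimised version of the gene, although the record does not say so explicitly. Nor does it explain the "tt" prefix. A bipartite nucleoplasmin nuclear localisation signal is fused directly to the C-terminus to direct the nuclease to the nucleus of eukaryotic cells. No other tags or reporters are annotated.

The stated purpose is high-efficiency editing in barley, and the associated work compares LbCas12a variants and guide RNA architectures in that crop. Because the plasmid lacks expression signals, guide RNA cassette and plant selection marker, these must be supplied by other modules during assembly.
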