Features (pLannotate 1.2.2; 8 found; start..end, strand, type, name):
    110..214     +  promoter       AmpR promoter: bla
    205..285     -  CDS            int (fragment): INT2_ECOLX - Protein inferred from homology: Swiss-Prot protein existence level 3. Putative integrase believed to be involved in the insertion of antibiotic resistance genes into plasmids and transposons. From Escherichia coli.
    373..429     +  CDS            GmR (fragment): gentamycin acetyltransferase; aacC1; confers resistance to gentamycin
    436..1224    +  CDS            aadA: S3AD_ECOLX - Experimental evidence at protein level: Swiss-Prot protein existence level 1. Mediates bacterial resistance to the antibiotics streptomycin and spectinomycin. From Escherichia coli.
   1398..1986    +  rep_origin     ori: high-copy-number ColE1/pMB1/pBR322/pUC origin of replication
   2169..2218    +  CDS            lacI (fragment): lac repressor; lacI; The lac repressor binds to the lac operator to inhibit transcription in E. coli. This inhibition can be relieved by adding lactose or isopropyl-β-D-thiogalactopyranoside (IPTG).
   2235..5918    +  CDS            LbCpf1: CRISPR-associated protein from Lachnospiraceae bacterium ND2006 (Zetsche et al., 2015)
   5919..5966    +  CDS            nucleoplasmin NLS: bipartite nuclear localization signal from nucleoplasmin
>Addgene plasmid #182385 | ttHsCas12a | addgene full sequence | sequence record 361473 | Addgene NGS Result
GTGGCTCTTCAGTGGACGAAAGGGCCTCGTGATACGCCTATTTTTATAGGTTAATGTCATGATAATAATG
GTTTCTTAGACGTCAGGTGGCACTTTTCGGGGAAATGTGCGCGGAACCCCTATTTGTTTATTTTTCTAAA
TACATTCAAATATGTATCCGCTCATGAGACAATAACCCTGATAAATGCTTCAATAATATTGAAAAAGGAA
GAGTATGCGCTCACGCAACTGGTCCAGAACCTTGACCGAACGCAGCGGTGGTAACGGCGCAGTGGCGGTT
TTCATGGCTTGTTATGACTGTTTTTTTTTGGGGTACAGTCTATGCCTCGGGCATCCAAGCAGCAAGCGCG
TTACGCCGTGGGTCGATGTTTGATGTTATGGAGCAGCAACGATGTTACGCAGCAGGGCAGTCGCCCTAAA
ACAAAGTTAAACATCATGAGGGAAGCGGTGATCGCCGAAGTATCGACTCAACTATCAGAGGTAGTTGGCG
TCATCGAGCGCCATCTCGAACCGACGTTGCTGGCCGTACATTTGTACGGCTCCGCAGTGGATGGCGGCCT
GAAGCCACACAGCGATATTGATTTGCTGGTTACGGTGACCGTAAGGCTTGATGAAACAACGCGGCGAGCT
TTGATCAACGACCTTTTGGAAACTTCGGCTTCCCCTGGAGAGAGCGAGATTCTCCGCGCTGTAGAAGTCA
CCATTGTTGTGCACGACGACATCATTCCGTGGCGTTATCCAGCTAAGCGCGAACTGCAATTTGGAGAATG
GCAGCGCAATGACATTCTTGCAGGTATCTTCGAGCCAGCCACGATCGACATTGATCTGGCTATCTTGCTG
ACAAAAGCAAGAGAACATAGCGTTGCCTTGGTAGGTCCAGCGGCGGAGGAACTCTTTGATCCGGTTCCTG
AACAGGATCTATTTGAGGCGCTAAATGAAACCTTAACGCTATGGAACTCGCCGCCCGACTGGGCTGGCGA
TGAGCGAAATGTAGTGCTTACGTTGTCCCGCATTTGGTACAGCGCAGTAACCGGCAAAATCGCGCCGAAG
GATGTCGCTGCCGACTGGGCAATGGAGCGCCTGCCGGCCCAGTATCAGCCCGTCATACTTGAAGCTAGAC
AGGCTTATCTTGGACAAGAAGAAGATCGCTTGGCCTCGCGCGCAGATCAGTTGGAAGAATTTGTCCATTA
CGTAAAAGGCGAGATCACCAAGGTAGTCGGCAAATAACTGTCAGACCAAGTTTACTCATATATACTTTAG
ATTGATTTAAAACTTCATTTTTAATTTAAAAGGATCTAGGTGAAGATCCTTTTTGATAATCTCATGACCA
AAATCCCTTAACGTGAGTTTTCGTTCCACTGAGCGTCAGACCCCGTAGAAAAGATCAAAGGATCTTCTTG
AGATCCTTTTTTTCTGCGCGTAATCTGCTGCTTGCAAACAAAAAAACCACCGCTACCAGCGGTGGTTTGT
TTGCCGGATCAAGAGCTACCAACTCTTTTTCCGAAGGTAACTGGCTTCAGCAGAGCGCAGATACCAAATA
CTGTTCTTCTAGTGTAGCCGTAGTTAGGCCACCACTTCAAGAACTCTGTAGCACCGCCTACATACCTCGC
TCTGCTAATCCTGTTACCAGTGGCTGCTGCCAGTGGCGATAAGTCGTGTCTTACCGGGTTGGACTCAAGA
CGATAGTTACCGGATAAGGCGCAGCGGTCGGGCTGAACGGGGGGTTCGTGCACACAGCCCAGCTTGGAGC
GAACGACCTACACCGAACTGAGATACCTACAGCGTGAGCTATGAGAAAGCGCCACGCTTCCCGAAGGGAG
AAAGGCGGACAGGTATCCGGTAAGCGGCAGGGTCGGAACAGGAGAGCGCACGAGGGAGCTTCCAGGGGGA
AACGCCTGGTATCTTTATAGTCCTGTCGGGTTTCGCCACCTCTGACTTGAGCGTCGATTTTTGTGATGCT
CGTCAGGGGGGCGGAGCCTATGGAAAAACGCCAGCAACGCGGCCTTTTTACGGTTCCTGGCCTTTTGCTG
GCCTTTTGCTCACATGTTCTTTCCTGCGTTATCCCCTGATTCTGTGGATAACCGTATTACCGCCTTTGAG
TGAGCTGATACCGCTCGCCGCAGCCGAACGACCGAGCGCAGCGAGTCAGTGAGCGAGGAAGCGGAAGAGC
GCCCAATACGCAAACCGCCTCTCCCCGCGCGTTGGCCGATTCATTAATCACTCTGTGGTCTCAAATGAGC
AAGCTGGAGAAGTTTACAAACTGCTACTCCCTGTCTAAGACCCTGAGGTTCAAGGCCATCCCTGTGGGCA
AGACCCAGGAGAACATCGACAATAAGCGGCTGCTGGTGGAGGACGAGAAGAGAGCCGAGGATTATAAGGG
CGTGAAGAAGCTGCTGGATCGCTACTATCTGTCTTTTATCAACGACGTGCTGCACAGCATCAAGCTGAAG
AATCTGAACAATTACATCAGCCTGTTCCGGAAGAAAACCAGAACCGAGAAGGAGAATAAGGAGCTGGAGA
ACCTGGAGATCAATCTGCGGAAGGAGATCGCCAAGGCCTTCAAGGGCAACGAGGGCTACAAGTCCCTGTT
TAAGAAGGATATCATCGAGACAATCCTGCCAGAGTTCCTGGACGATAAGGACGAGATCGCCCTGGTGAAC
AGCTTCAATGGCTTTACCACAGCCTTCACCGGCTTCTTTCGCAACAGAGAGAATATGTTTTCCGAGGAGG
CCAAGAGCACATCCATCGCCTTCAGGTGTATCAACGAGAATCTGACCCGCTACATCTCTAATATGGACAT
CTTCGAGAAGGTGGACGCCATCTTTGATAAGCACGAGGTGCAGGAGATCAAGGAGAAGATCCTGAACAGC
GACTATGATGTGGAGGATTTCTTTGAGGGCGAGTTCTTTAACTTTGTGCTGACACAGGAGGGCATCGACG
TGTATAACGCCATCATCGGCGGCTTCGTGACCGAGAGCGGCGAGAAGATCAAGGGCCTGAACGAGTACAT
CAACCTGTATAATCAGAAAACCAAGCAGAAGCTGCCTAAGTTTAAGCCACTGTATAAGCAGGTGCTGAGC
GATCGGGAGTCTCTGAGCTTCTACGGCGAGGGCTATACATCCGATGAGGAGGTGCTGGAGGTGTTTAGAA
ACACCCTGAACAAGAACAGCGAGATCTTCAGCTCCATCAAGAAGCTGGAGAAGCTGTTCAAGAATTTTGA
CGAGTACTCTAGCGCCGGCATCTTTGTGAAGAACGGCCCCGCCATCAGCACAATCTCCAAGGATATCTTC
GGCGAGTGGAACGTGATCCGGGACAAGTGGAATGCCGAGTATGACGATATCCACCTGAAGAAGAAGGCCG
TGGTGACCGAGAAGTACGAGGACGATCGGAGAAAGTCCTTCAAGAAGATCGGCTCCTTTTCTCTGGAGCA
GCTGCAGGAGTACGCCGACGCCGATCTGTCTGTGGTGGAGAAGCTGAAGGAGATCATCATCCAGAAGGTG
GATGAGATCTACAAGGTGTATGGCTCCTCTGAGAAGCTGTTCGACGCCGATTTTGTGCTGGAGAAGAGCC
TGAAGAAGAACGACGCCGTGGTGGCCATCATGAAGGACCTGCTGGATTCTGTGAAGAGCTTCGAGAATTA
CATCAAGGCCTTCTTTGGCGAGGGCAAGGAGACAAACAGGGACGAGTCCTTCTATGGCGATTTTGTGCTG
GCCTACGACATCCTGCTGAAGGTGGACCACATCTACGATGCCATCCGCAATTATGTGACCCAGAAGCCCT
ACTCTAAGGATAAGTTCAAGCTGTATTTTCAGAACCCTCAGTTCATGGGCGGCTGGGACAAGGATAAGGA
GACAGACTATCGGGCCACCATCCTGAGATACGGCTCCAAGTACTATCTGGCCATCATGGATAAGAAGTAC
GCCAAGTGCCTGCAGAAGATCGACAAGGACGATGTGAACGGCAATTACGAGAAGATCAACTATAAGCTGC
TGCCCGGCCCTAATAAGATGCTGCCAAAGGTGTTCTTTTCTAAGAAGTGGATGGCCTACTATAACCCCAG
CGAGGACATCCAGAAGATCTACAAGAATGGCACATTCAAGAAGGGCGATATGTTTAACCTGAATGACTGT
CACAAGCTGATCGACTTCTTTAAGGATAGCATCTCCCGGTATCCAAAGTGGTCCAATGCCTACGATTTCA
ACTTTTCTGAGACAGAGAAGTATAAGGACATCGCCGGCTTTTACAGAGAGGTGGAGGAGCAGGGCTATAA
GGTGAGCTTCGAGTCTGCCAGCAAGAAGGAGGTGGATAAGCTGGTGGAGGAGGGCAAGCTGTATATGTTC
CAGATCTATAACAAGGACTTTTCCGATAAGTCTCACGGCACACCCAATCTGCACACCATGTACTTCAAGC
TGCTGTTTGACGAGAACAATCACGGACAGATCAGGCTGAGCGGAGGAGCAGAGCTGTTCATGAGGCGCGC
CTCCCTGAAGAAGGAGGAGCTGGTGGTGCACCCAGCCAACTCCCCTATCGCCAACAAGAATCCAGATAAT
CCCAAGAAAACCACAACCCTGTCCTACGACGTGTATAAGGATAAGAGGTTTTCTGAGGACCAGTACGAGC
TGCACATCCCAATCGCCATCAATAAGTGCCCCAAGAACATCTTCAAGATCAATACAGAGGTGCGCGTGCT
GCTGAAGCACGACGATAACCCCTATGTGATCGGCATCGATAGGGGCGAGCGCAATCTGCTGTATATCGTG
GTGGTGGACGGCAAGGGCAACATCGTGGAGCAGTATTCCCTGAACGAGATCATCAACAACTTCAACGGCA
TCAGGATCAAGACAGATTACCACTCTCTGCTGGACAAGAAGGAGAAGGAGAGGTTCGAGGCCCGCCAGAA
CTGGACCTCCATCGAGAATATCAAGGAGCTGAAGGCCGGCTATATCTCTCAGGTGGTGCACAAGATCTGC
GAGCTGGTGGAGAAGTACGATGCCGTGATCGCCCTGGAGGACCTGAACTCTGGCTTTAAGAATAGCCGCG
TGAAGGTGGAGAAGCAGGTGTATCAGAAGTTCGAGAAGATGCTGATCGATAAGCTGAACTACATGGTGGA
CAAGAAGTCTAATCCTTGTGCAACAGGCGGCGCCCTGAAGGGCTATCAGATCACCAATAAGTTCGAGAGC
TTTAAGTCCATGTCTACCCAGAACGGCTTCATCTTTTACATCCCTGCCTGGCTGACATCCAAGATCGATC
CATCTACCGGCTTTGTGAACCTGCTGAAAACCAAGTATACCAGCATCGCCGATTCCAAGAAGTTCATCAG
CTCCTTTGACAGGATCATGTACGTGCCCGAGGAGGATCTGTTCGAGTTTGCCCTGGACTATAAGAACTTC
TCTCGCACAGACGCCGATTACATCAAGAAGTGGAAGCTGTACTCCTACGGCAACCGGATCAGAATCTTCC
GGAATCCTAAGAAGAACAACGTGTTCGACTGGGAGGAGGTGTGCCTGACCAGCGCCTATAAGGAGCTGTT
CAACAAGTACGGCATCAATTATCAGCAGGGCGATATCAGAGCCCTGCTGTGCGAGCAGTCCGACAAGGCC
TTCTACTCTAGCTTTATGGCCCTGATGAGCCTGATGCTGCAGATGCGGAACAGCATCACAGGCCGCACCG
ACGTGGATTTTCTGATCAGCCCTGTGAAGAACTCCGACGGCATCTTCTACGATAGCCGGAACTATGAGGC
CCAGGAGAATGCCATCCTGCCAAAGAACGCCGACGCCAATGGCGCCTATAACATCGCCAGAAAGGTGCTG
TGGGCCATCGGCCAGTTCAAGAAGGCCGAGGACGAGAAGCTGGATAAGGTGAAGATCGCCATCTCTAACA
AGGAGTGGCTGGAGTACGCCCAGACCAGCGTGAAGCACAAAAGGCCGGCGGCCACGAAAAAGGCCGGCCA
GGCAAAAAAGAAAAAGTAGGCTTTGAGACCACGAA
